>Addgene plasmid #186785 | pET24a_SMOXdel | addgene full sequence | sequence record 368323 | Addgene NGS Result
TGGCGAATGGG
[124 nt withheld, positions 12-135]
C
[91 nt withheld, positions 137-227]
A
[49 nt withheld, positions 229-277]
CCTTTGACGTTGGAGTCCACGTTCTTT
[37 nt withheld, positions 305-341]
ACCCTATCTCGGTCTATTCTTTTGATTTATAAGGGATTTTGCCGATTTCGGCCTATTGGTTAAAAAATGA
GCTGATTTAACAAAAATTTAACGCGAATTTTAACAAAATATTAACGCTTACAATTTAGGTGGCACTTTTC
GGGGAAATGTGCGCGGAACCCCTATTTGTTTATTTTTCTAAATACATTCAAATATGTATCCGCTCATGAA
TTAATTCTTAGAAAAACTCATCGAGCATCAAATGAAACTGCAATTTATTCATATCAGGATTATCAATACC
ATATTTTTGAAAAAGCCGTTTCTGTAATGAAGGAGAAAACTCACCGAGGCAGTTCCATAGGATGGCAAGA
TCCTGGTATCGGTCTGCGATTCCGACTCGTCCAACATCAATACAACCTATTAATTTCCCCTCGTCAAAAA
TAAGGTTATCAAGTGAGAAATCACCATGAGTGACGACTGAATCCGGTGAGAATGGCAAAAGTTTATGCAT
TTCTTTCCAGACTTGTTCAACAGGCCAGCCATTACGCTCGTCATCAAAATCACTCGCATCAACCAAACCG
TTATTCATTCGTGATTGCGCCTGAGCGAGACGAAATACGCGATCGCTGTTAAAAGGACAATTACAAACAG
GAATCGAATGCAACCGGCGCAGGAACACTGCCAGCGCATCAACAATATTTTCACCTGAATCAGGATATTC
TTCTAATACCTGGAATGCTGTTTTCCCGGGGATCGCAGTGGTGAGTAACCATGCATCATCAGGAGTACGG
ATAAAATGCTTGATGGTCGGAAGAGGCATAAATTCCGTCAGCCAGTTTAGTCTGACCATCTCATCTGTAA
CATCATTGGCAACGCTACCTTTGCCATGTTTCAGAAACAACTCTGGCGCATCGGGCTTCCCATACAATCG
ATAGATTGTCGCACCTGATTGCCCGACATTATCGCGAGCCCATTTATACCCATATAAATCAGCATCCATG
TTGGAATTTAATCGCGGCCTAGAGCAAGACGTTTCCCGTTGAATATGGCTCATAACACCCCTTGTATTAC
TGTTTATGTAAGCAGACAGTTTTATTGTTCATGACCAAAATCCCTTAACGTGAGTTTTCGTTCCACTGAG
CGTCAGACCCCGTAGAAAAGATCAAAGGATCTTCTTGAGATCCTTTTTTTCTGCGCGTAATCTGCTGCTT
GCAAACAAAAAAACCACCGCTACCAGCGGTGGTTTGTTTGCCGGATCAAGAGCTACCAACTCTTTTTCCG
AAGGTAACTGGCTTCAGCAGAGCGCAGATACCAAATACTGTCCTTCTAGTGTAGCCGTAGTTAGGCCACC
ACTTCAAGAACTCTGTAGCACCGCCTACATACCTCGCTCTGCTAATCCTGTTACCAGTGGCTGCTGCCAG
TGGCGATAAGTCGTGTCTTACCGGGTTGGACTCAAGACGATAGTTACCGGATAAGGCGCAGCGGTCGGGC
TGAACGGGGGGTTCGTGCACACAGCCCAGCTTGGAGCGAACGACCTACACCGAACTGAGATACCTACAGC
GTGAGCTATGAGAAAGCGCCACGCTTCCCGAAGGGAGAAAGGCGGACAGGTATCCGGTAAGCGGCAGGGT
CGGAACAGGAGAGCGCACGAGGGAGCTTCCAGGGGGAAACGCCTGGTATCTTTATAGTCCTGTCGGGTTT
CGCCACCTCTGACTTGAGCGTCGATTTTTGTGATGCTCGTCAGGGGGGCGGAGCCTATGGAAAAACGCCA
GCAACGCGGCCTTTTTACGGTTCCTGGCCTTTTGCTGGCCTTTTGCTCACATGTTCTTTCCTGCGTTATC
CCCTGATTCTGTGGATAACCGTATTACCGCCTTTGAGTGAGCTGATACCGCTCGCCGCAGCCGAACGACC
GAGCGCAGCGAGTCAGTGAGCGAGGAAGCGGAAGAGCGCCTGATGCGGTATTTTCTCCTTACGCATCTGT
GCGGTATTTCACACCGCAATGGTGCACTCTCAGTACAATCTGCTCTGATGCCGCATAGTTAAGCCAGTAT
ACACTCCGCTATCGCTACGTGACTGGGTCATGGCTGCGCCCCGACACCCGCCAACACCCGCTGACGCGCC
CTGACGGGCTTGTCTGCTCCCGGCATCCGCTTACAGACAAGCTGTGACCGTCTCCGGGAGCTGCATGTGT
CAGAGGTTTTCACCGTCATCACCGAAACGCGCGAGGCAGCTGCGGTAAAGCTCATCAGCGTGGTCGTGAA
GCGATTCACAGATGTCTGCCTGTTCATCCGCGTCCAGCTCGTTGAGTTTCTCCAGAAGCGTTAATGTCTG
GCTTCTGATAAAGCGGGCCATGTTAAGGGCGGTTTTTTCCTGTTTGGTCACTGATGCCTCCGTGTAAGGG
GGATTTCTGTTCATGGGGGTAATGATACCGATGAAACGAGAGAGGATGCTCACGATACGGGTTACTGATG
ATGAACATGCCCGGTTACTGGAACGTTGTGAGGGTAAACAACTGGCGGTATGGATGCGGCGGGACCAGAG
AAAAATCACTCAGGGTCAATGCCAGCGCTTCGTTAATACAGATGTAGGTGTTCCACAGGGTAGCCAGCAG
CATCCTGCGATGCAGATCCGGAACATAATGGTGCAGGGCGCTGACTTCCGCGTTTCCAGACTTTACGAAA
CACGGAAACCGAAGACCATTCATGTTGTTGCTCAGGTCGCAGACGTTTTGCAGCAGCAGTCGCTTCACGT
TCGCTCGCGTATCGGTGATTCATTCTGCTAACCAGTAAGGCAACCCCGCCAGCCTAGCCGGGTCCTCAAC
GACAGGAGCACGATCATGCGCACCCGTGGGGCCGCCATGCCGGCGATAATGGCCTGCTTCTCGCCGAAAC
GTTTGGTGGCGGGACCAGTGACGAAGGCTTGAGCGAGGGCGTGCAAGATTCCGAATACCGCAAGCGACAG
GCCGATCATCGTCGCGCTCCAGCGAAAGCGGTCCTCGCCGAAAATGACCCAGAGCGCTGCCGGCACCTGT
CCTACGAGTTGCATGATAAAGAAGACAGTCATAAGTGCGGCGACGATAGTCATGCCCCGCGCCCACCGGA
AGGAGCTGACTGGGTTGAAGGCTCTCAAGGGCATCGGTCGAGATCCCGGTGCCTAATGAGTGAGCTAACT
TACATTAATTGCGTTGCGCTCACTGCCCGCTTTCCAGTCGGGAAACCTGTCGTGCCAGCTGCATTAATGA
ATCGGCCAACGCGCGGGGAGAGGCGGTTTGCGTATTGGGCGCCAGGGTGGTTTTTCTTTTCACCAGTGAG
ACGGGCAACAGCTGATTGCCCTTCACCGCCTGGCCCTGAGAGAGTTGCAGCAAGCGGTCCACGCTGGTTT
GCCCCAGCAGGCGAAAATCCTGTTTGATGGTGGTTAACGGCGGGATATAACATGAGCTGTCTTCGGTATC
GTCGTATCCCACTACCGAGATATCCGCACCAACGCGCAGCCCGGACTCGGTAATGGCGCGCATTGCGCCC
AGCGCCATCTGATCGTTGGCAACCAGCATCGCAGTGGGAACGATGCCCTCATTCAGCATTTGCATGGTTT
GTTGAAAACCGGACATGGCACTCCAGTCGCCTTCCCGTTCCGCTATCGGCTGAATTTGATTGCGAGTGAG
ATATTTATGCCAGCCAGCCAGACGCAGACGCGCCGAGACAGAACTTAATGGGCCCGCTAACAGCGCGATT
TGCTGGTGACCCAATGCGACCAGATGCTCCACGCCCAGTCGCGTACCGTCTTCATGGGAGAAAATAATAC
TGTTGATGGGTGTCTGGTCAGAGACATCAAGAAATAACGCCGGAACATTAGTGCAGGCAGCTTCCACAGC
AATGGCATCCTGGTCATCCAGCGGATAGTTAATGATCAGCCCACTGACGCGTTGCGCGAGAAGATTGTGC
ACCGCCGCTTTACAGGCTTCGACGCCGCTTCGTTCTACCATCGACACCACCACGCTGGCACCCAGTTGAT
CGGCGCGAGATTTAATCGCCGCGACAATTTGCGACGGCGCGTGCAGGGCCAGACTGGAGGTGGCAACGCC
AATCAGCAACGACTGTTTGCCCGCCAGTTGTTGTGCCACGCGGTTGGGAATGTAATTCAGCTCCGCCATC
GCCGCTTCCACTTTTTCCCGCGTTTTCGCAGAAACGTGGCTGGCCTGGTTCACCACGCGGGAAACGGTCT
GATAAGAGACACCGGCATACTCTGCGACATCGTATAACGTTACTGGTTTCACATTCACCACCCTGAATTG
ACTCTCTTCCGGGCGCTATCATGCCATACCGCGAAAGGTTTTGCGCCATTCGATGGTGTCCGGGATCTCG
ACGCTCTCCCTTATGCGACTCCTGCATTAGGAAGCAGCCCAGTAGTAGGTTGAGGCCGTTGAGCACCGCC
GCCGCAAGGAATGGTGCATGCAAGGAGATGGCGCCCAACAGTCCCCCGGCCACGGGGCCTGCCACCATAC
CCACGCCGAAACAAGCGCTCATGAGCCCGAAGTGGCGAGCCCGATCTTCCCCATCGGTGATGTCGGCGAT
ATAGGCGCCAGCAACCGCACCTGTGGCGCCGGTGATGCCGGCCACGATGCGTCCGGCGTAGAGGATCGAG
ATCTCGATCCCGCGAAATTAATACGACTCACTATAGGGGAATTGTGAGCGGATAACAATTCCCCTCTAGA
AATAATTTTGTTTAACTTTAAGAAGGAGATATACATATGCAAAGTTGTGAATCCAGTGGTGACAGTGCGG
ATGACCCTCTCAGTCGCGGCCTACGGAGAAGGGGACAGCCTCGTGTGGTGGTGATCGGCGCCGGCTTGGC
TGGCCTGGCTGCAGCCAAAGCACTTCTTGAGCAGGGTTTCACGGATGTCACTGTGCTTGAGGCTTCCAGC
CACATCGGAGGCCGTGTGCAGAGTGTGAAACTTGGACACGCCACCTTTGAGCTGGGAGCCACCTGGATCC
ATGGCTCCCATGGGAACCCTATCTATCATCTAGCAGAAGCCAACGGCCTCCTGGAAGAGACAACCGATGG
GGAACGCAGCGTGGGCCGCATCAGCCTCTATTCCAAGAATGGCGTGGCCTGCTACCTTACCAACCACGGC
CGCAGGATCCCCAAGGACGTGGTTGAGGAATTCAGCGATTTATACAACGAGGTCTATAACTTGACCCAGG
AGTTCTTCCGGCACGATAAACCAGTCAATGCTGAAAGTCAAAATAGCGTGGGGGTGTTCACCCGAGAGGA
GGTGCGTAACCGCATCAGGAATGACCCTGACGACCCAGAGGCTACCAAGCGCCTGAAGCTCGCCATGATC
CAGCAGTACCTGAAGGTGGAGAGCTGTGAGAGCAGCTCACACAGCATGGACGAGGTGTCCCTGAGCGCCT
TCGGGGAGTGGACCGAGATCCCCGGCGCTCACCACATCATCCCCTCGGGCTTCATGCGGGTTGTGGAGCT
GCTGGCGGAGGGCATCCCTGCCCACGTCATCCAGCTAGGGAAACCTGTCCGCTGCATTCACTGGGACCAG
GCCTCAGCCCGCCCCAGAGGCCCTGAGATTGAGCCCCGGGGTGAGGGCGACCACAATCACGACACTGGGG
AGGGTGGCCAGGGTGGAGAGGAGCCCCGGGGGGGCAGGTGGGATGAGGATGAGCAGTGGTCGGTGGTGGT
GGAGTGCGAGGACTGTGAGCTGATCCCGGCGGACCATGTGATTGTGACCGTGTCGCTAGGTGTGCTAAAG
AGGCAGTACACCAGTTTCTTCCGGCCAGGCCTGCCCACAGAGAAGGTGGCTGCCATCCACCGCCTGGGCA
TTGGCACCACCGACAAGATCTTTCTGGAATTCGAGGAGCCCTTCTGGGGCCCTGAGTGCAACAGCCTACA
GTTTGTGTGGGAGGACGAAGCAGAGAGCCACACCCTCACCTACCCACCTGAGCTCTGGTACCGCAAGATC
TGCGGCTTTGATGTCCTCTACCCGCCTGAGCGCTACGGCCATGTGCTGAGCGGCTGGATCTGCGGGGAGG
AGGCCCTCGTCATGGAGAAGTGTGATGACGAGGCAGTGGCCGAGATCTGCACGGAGATGCTGCGTCAGTT
CACAGGGAACCCCAACATCCCAAAACCTCGGCGAATCTTGCGCTCGGCCTGGGGCAGCAACCCTTACTTC
CGCGGCTCCTATTCATACACGCAGGTGGGCTCCAGCGGGGCGGATGTGGAGAAGCTGGCCAAGCCCCTGC
CGGGCATGCAGGTGCTGTTTTCCGGTGAGGCCACCCACCGCAAGTACTATTCCACCACCCACGGTGCTCT
GCTGTCCGGCCAGCGTGAGGCTGCCCGCCTCATTGAGATGTACCGAGACCTCTTCCAGCAGGGGACCGAG
AACCTCTACTTCCAATCCCTCGAGCACCACCACCACCACCACTGAGATCCGGCTGCTAACAAAGCCCGAA
AGGAAGCTGAGTTGGCTGCTGCCACCGCTGAGCAATAACTAGCATAACCCCTTGGGGCCTCTAAACGGGT
CTTGAGGGGTTTTTTGCTGAAAGGAGGAACTATATCCGGAT
Features (pLannotate 1.2.2; 19 found; start..end, strand, type, name):
     12..440     +  rep_origin     f1 ori (sequence partly withheld): f1 bacteriophage origin of replication; arrow indicates direction of (+) strand synthesis
    493..550     +  promoter       AmpR promoter (fragment): bla
    559..1374    -  CDS            KanR: aminoglycoside phosphotransferase; aph(3')-Ia; confers resistance to kanamycin in bacteria or G418 (Geneticin®) in eukaryotes
   1496..2084    +  rep_origin     ori: high-copy-number ColE1/pMB1/pBR322/pUC origin of replication
   2270..2409    -  misc_feature   bom: basis of mobility region from pBR322
   2511..2702    -  CDS            rop: Rop protein, which maintains plasmids at low copy number; rop
   2719..3099    +  CDS            YPB1_ECOLX: Protein predicted: Swiss-Prot protein existence level 4. From Escherichia coli.
   3171..3462    -  CDS            TcR (fragment): tetracycline efflux protein; tet; confers resistance to tetracycline
   3477..3498    -  protein_bind   CAP binding site: CAP binding activates transcription in the presence of cAMP. E. coli catabolite activator protein
   3511..4593    -  CDS            lacI: lac repressor; lacI; The lac repressor binds to the lac operator to inhibit transcription in E. coli. This inhibition can be relieved by adding lactose or isopropyl-β-D-thiogalactopyranoside (IPTG).
   4594..4671    -  promoter       lacI promoter: lacI
   4679..4958    -  CDS            TcR (fragment): tetracycline efflux protein; tet; confers resistance to tetracycline
   4980..4998    +  promoter       T7 promoter: promoter for bacteriophage T7 RNA polymerase
   4999..5023    +  protein_bind   lac operator: The lac repressor binds to the lac operator to inhibit transcription in E. coli. This inhibition can be relieved by adding lactose or isopropyl-β-D-thiogalactopyranoside (IPTG). lac repressor encoded by lacI
   5038..5060    +  RBS            RBS: efficient ribosome binding site from bacteriophage T7 gene 10 (Olins and Rangwala, 1989)
   5068..6708    +  CDS            SMOX: SMOX_HUMAN - Also known as C20orf16, SMO. Experimental evidence at protein level: Swiss-Prot protein existence level 1. Flavoenzyme which catalyzes the oxidation of spermine to spermidine. Can also use N(1)-acetylspermine and spermidine as substrates, with different affinity depending on the isoform (isozyme) and on the experimental conditions. Plays an important role in the regulation of polyamine intracellular concentration and has the potential to act as a determinant of cellular sensitivity to the antitumor polyamine analogs. May contribute to beta-alanine production via aldehyde dehydroge
   6736..6753    +  CDS            9xHis (fragment): 9xHis affinity tag
   6763..6812    +  CDS            SET1 (fragment): solubility-enhancement tag derived from T7 phage gene 10B
   6820..6867    +  terminator     T7 terminator: transcription terminator for bacteriophage T7 RNA polymerase
