[The description below was written by a language model from this plasmid's Addgene catalogue record and pLannotate feature annotations shown in this document.]
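Description:
pET24a_SMOXdel is a bacterial expression plasmid built on the pET24a backbone for producing a deletion variant of human spermine oxidase (SMOX) in E. coli. The catalogue lists a total size of 6,920 bp, while the sequenced record that was annotated is 6,892 nt. The plasmid is maintained through a ColE1/pMB1-type origin accompanied by the rop gene and the pBR322 bom region, and it is selected with kanamycin through an aph(3')-Ia resistance gene. An f1 phage origin is also present. Short tetracycline-resistance fragments, an AmpR promoter fragment and a predicted E. coli ORF appear in the annotation and look like backbone remnants rather than functional parts.

The 1,641 bp SMOX coding sequence sits downstream of a T7 promoter, a lac operator and the T7 gene 10 ribosome binding site, and is followed by a T7 terminator. The plasmid also carries lacI, so transcription stays repressed until it is induced with IPTG or lactose in a host that supplies T7 RNA polymerase, such as the BL21(DE3) cells named in the record. SMOX is a flavoenzyme that oxidises spermine to spermidine and helps regulate intracellular polyamine levels. This version lacks residues 503-512; the purpose field describes that as an eight-residue deletion, although the range as written spans ten positions.

The protein carries a C-terminal His tag for affinity purification, annotated as a six-codon match just after the insert. The record states that a TEV protease site is included for tag removal, but the feature table does not annotate it separately. The short "SET1" hit after the tag is probably a spurious match to vector sequence. The associated publication concerns a substrate-derived spermine oxidase inhibitor, which fits the use of this plasmid to make recombinant enzyme for biochemical studies.
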