Addgene plasmid #186785: pET24a_SMOXdel
Purpose: C-terminal His-Tag and a TEV cleaveage site, deletion of 8 residues (503-512) to transform into E. coli BL21 (DE3) cells
Depositing lab: Sandra Gabelli. Depositing organization: Johns Hopkins University and School of Medicine. Publication: Identification of a Novel Substrate-Derived Spermine Oxidase Inhibitor. Dunston TT, Khomutov MA, Gabelli SB, Stewart TM, Foley JR, Kochetkov SN, Khomutov AR, Casero RA Jr. Acta Naturae. 2020 Jul-Sep;12(3):140-144. doi: 10.32607/actanaturae.10992. PubMed 33173604.
Backbone
  Vector backbone: pet24a
  Backbone manufacturer: Genscript
  Backbone size w/o insert (bp): 5255
  Total vector size (bp): 6920
  Vector type: Bacterial Expression
Growth in bacteria
  Bacterial resistance: Kanamycin, 50 μg/mL
  Growth temperature: 37°C
  Growth strain: DH5alpha
  Copy number: Unknown
Gene/Insert
  Gene/Insert name: Spermine oxidase (alt name: SMOX)
  Species: H. sapiens (human)
  Insert size (bp): 1641
  Mutation: deleted amino acids 503-512
  Entrez Gene: SMOX (a.k.a. C20orf16, PAO, PAO-1, PAO1, PAOH, PAOH1, SMO)
  Tag / fusion protein: His tag (C terminal on insert)
Terms and licenses: Academic/Nonprofit Terms; Industry Terms: Not Available to Industry
How to cite: pET24a_SMOXdel was a gift from Sandra Gabelli (Addgene plasmid # 186785 ; http://n2t.net/addgene:186785 ; RRID:Addgene_186785)
